>Addgene plasmid #188593 | pAFMW-Nbr[K187A] | addgene full sequence | sequence record 375841 | Addgene NGS Result
GCGCCCAATACGCAAACCGCCTCTCCCCGCGCGTTGGCCGATTCATTAATGCAGGCAACTCGTGAAAGGT
AGGCGGATCAGCGGCCGCAGCATGCAATTCTATATTCTAAAAACACAAATGATACTTCTAAAAAAAAATC
ATGAATGGCATCAACTCTGAATCAAATCTTTGCAGATGCACCTACTTCTCATTTCCACTGTCACATCATT
TTTCCAGATCTCGCTGCCTGTTATGTGGCCCACAAACCAAGACACGTTTTATGGCCATTAAAGCTGGCTG
ATCGTCGCCAAACACCAAATACATAATGAATATGTACACATTCGAGAAAGAAGCGATCAAAGAAGCGTCT
TCGGGCGGAGTAGGAGAATGCGGAGGAGAAGGAGAACGAGCTGATCTAGTATCTCTCCACAATCCAATGC
CAACTGACCAACTGGCCATATTCGGAGCAATTTGAAGCCAATTTCCATCGCCTGGCGATCGCTCCATTCT
TGGCTATATGTTTTTCACCGTTACCCGGGGCCATTTTCAAAGACTCGTCGGCAAGATAAGATTGTGTCAC
TCGCTGTCTCTCTTCATTTGTCGAAGAATGCTGAGGAATTTCGCGATGACGTCGGCGAGTATTTTGAAGA
ATGAGAATAATTTGTATTTATACGAAAATCAGTTAGTGGAATTTTCTACAAAAACATGTTATCTATAGAT
AATTTTGTTGCAAAATATGTTGACTATGACAAAGATTGTATGTATATACCTTTAATGTATTCTCATTTTC
TTATGTATTTATAATGGCAATGATGATACTGATGATATTTTAAGATGATGCCAGACCAAAAGGCTTGAAT
TTCTGCGTCTTTTGCCGAACGCAGTGCATGTGCAATTGTTGTTTTTTGGAATATTCAATTTTCGGACTGT
CCGCTTTGATTTCAGTTTCTTGGCTTATTCAAAAAGCAAAGTAAAGCCAAAAAAGCGAGATGGCAATACC
AAATGCGGCAAAACGGTAGTGGAAGGAAAGGGGTGCGGGGCAGCGGAAGGAAGGGTGGGGCGGGGCGTGG
CGGGGTCTGTGGCTGGGCGCGACGTCACCGACGTTGGAGCCACTCCTTTGACCATGTGTGCGTGTGTGTA
TTATTCGTGTCTCGCCACTCGCCGGTTGTTTTTTTCTTTTTATGCTGCGCTCTCTCTAGCGCCATCTCGC
TTACGCATGCTCAACGCACCGCATGTTGCCGTTTCCTTTTATGCGTCATTTTGGCTCGAAATAGGCAATT
ATTTAAACAAAGATTAGTCAACGAAAACGCTAAAATAAATAAGTCTACAATATGGTTACTTATTGCCATG
TGTGTGCAGCCAACGATAGCAACAAAAGCAACAACACAGGTGGCTTTCCCTCTTTCACTTTTTGTTTGCA
AGCCGCGTGCGAGCAAGACGGCACGACCGGCAAACGCAATTACGCTGACAAAGAGCAGACGAAGTTTTGG
CGAAAAACATCAAGGCGCCTGATACGAATGCATTTGCAATAACAATTGCGATATTTAATATTGTTTATGA
AGCTGTTTGACTTCAAAACACACAAAAAAAAAAATAAAACAAATTATTTGAAAGAGAATTAGGAATCGGA
CGCTTATCGTTAGGGTAACAACAAGAAATGCTTACTGAGTCACAGCCTCTGGAAAACTGCCGCAAGCCAG
AGAGAGAGAGAAAAAGAGGGAGAGCAGCTTAGACCGCATGTGCTTGTGTGTGAGGCGTCTCTCTCTTCGT
CTCTGTTGCGCAAACGCATAGACTGCACTGAAAAAATCGATTACCTATTTTTTATGAATGAATATTTGCA
CTATTACTATTCAAAACTATTAAGATAGCAATCACATTCAATAGCCAAATACTATACCACCTGAGCGATG
CAACGAAATGATCAATTTGAGCAAAAATGCTGCATATTTAGGACGGCATCATTATAGAAATGCTTCTTGC
TGTGTACTTTTCTCTCGTCTGGCAGCTGTTTCGCCGTTATTGTTAAAACCGGCTTAAGTTAGGTGTGTTT
TCTACGACTAGTGAATGCCCTACTAGAAGATGTGTGTTGCACAAAATGTCCCTGGAATAACCAATTTGAA
GTGCAGATAGCAGTAAACGTAAGCTAATATGAATATTATTTAACTGTAATGTTTTAATATCGCTGGACAT
TACTAATAAACCCACTATAAACACATGTACATATGTATGTTTTGGCATACAATGAGTAGTTGGGGAAAAA
ATGTGTAAAAGCACCGTGACCATCACAGCATAAAGATAACCAGCTGAAGTATCGAATATGAGTAACCCCC
AAATTGAATCACATGCCGCAACTGATAGGACCCATGGAAGTACACTCTTCATGGCGATATACAAGACACA
CACAAGCACGAACACCCAGTTGCGGAGGAAATTCTCCGTAAATGAAAACCCAATCGGCGAACAATTCATA
CCCATATATGGTAAAAGTTTTGAACGCGACTTGAGAGCGGAGAGCATTGCGGCTGATAAGGTTTTAGCGC
TAAGCGGGCTTTATAAAACGGGCTGCGGGACCAGTTTTCATATCACTACCGTTTGAGTTCTTGTGCTGTG
TGGATACTCCTCCCGACACAAAGCCGCTCCATCAGCCAGCAGTCGTCTAATCCAGAGACCCCGGATCCAG
ATATCGAGGCCTGTCTAGAGAAGCTTGTTCGAATCTCGAGTGCGCGCTTCCGGAGGTATACACCTAGGCG
GTACCACTGCAGTGAATTCGGAGCTCCGCCACCATGGACTACAAAGACCATGACGGTGATTATAAAGATC
ATGACATCGATTACAAGGATGACGATGACAAGCACCGGTTGAGCTCCGCCACCATGGAGCAAAAGCTCAT
TTCTGAAGAGGACTTGAATGAAATGGAGCAAAAGCTCATTTCTGAAGAGGACTTGAATGAAATGGAGCAA
AAGCTCATTTCTGAAGAGGACTTGAATGAAATGGAGCAAAAGCTCATTTCTGAAGAGGACTTGAATGAAA
TGGAGCAAAAGCTCATTTCTGAAGAGGACTTGAATGAAATGGAGAGCTTGGGCGACCTCACCATGGAGCA
AAAGCTCATTTCTGAAGAGGACTTGAATCACCGGTATACAAGTTTGTACAAAAAAGCAGGCTCCGCGGCC
GCCCCCTTCACCGCACGCAAGAGCCACATGTACAACGCAATACCCGCCGGCTTTGAGTCGGACGAGGAGA
ACATGGAGAACCTAATGAGCAACCTGAAGATCAAGCGCTTGGAGGACATCACGACAGGTGCTGGAATCGA
CGGCTGTAACTTTGACGCCACCTTGGACGCAAAGGCGGAGGAGTTTTTTAAGCTGTTCCGCGAGAAGTGG
AACATGTATAGCAAGAAAAAGTCGCCACATCTGCGCCAGGAATTTGGAAGGGCTTTAATGGGCCATCAGG
ATCCTTTGCTCCTGGCCCTGAAGATCTTCGCCAACTGCCCAGACAGCAGCAACATCAAGACGAAGAGCTT
GTCACATTTTGTGCTGGACACGGTTTGCAAGCTCCACAAGGATTTCCCGCATCTTGGCGAGGGCTGTGAT
CCCAACACCAGCATGATAGCCTTTAACTTTGTCAAGACCTCCGGCTTGCTGGCCCTCAACAATGCTGTTA
TCCATGCCTACAGTCTACGTCAGATCCGCGACCTACTGCTTCCCAAGTTGCGCGAACTCCTGGACAACGG
GCTTTACGCAGAGGTCACCCAATGGTCCATCAGTCTGCAGTTGACGCACGAGTTCGACATGCTGGAACTG
GCTTTCCCGCTGATTGCAATTGAGAAACTACCACTGGCCGAGGAATATCTGGACCATGCCACACAGCAGA
GGTTGCCCTTTGTCAAGTTCTTGGATTCGTTGCTGCACAAGGAGAAGTCGGTTTTAGAGCTCTGCGAGCA
TCTACTCGATCGGTACAAAAATCTCAAAATTTCCCATAACGTGCTCAGCTATCGGCCTATGGCCAAGATT
GTGGCGCGACTGGCCAAGAAGTATGGTTTTGACGACGCCGTCACGCCCAACTATAAGTTCACGAAGACGT
GCAGCTACTTGCATTACCTTTACCGCGAGTACGAGAAGACGCGCATGAACCTGGCCAGTTTCCGGGAGGT
TGTGAGCGTCCATGCCTTTAACCACGAGCTGCGCACGGACTTCGTAAAGTATTTGGCCTCTGCTGGAGCT
CATTCTGAAGCCATCTACTGGTACACGGAGTTCAATATTGACCCGAAAGATTGTCCGTTGGAGATCGAGA
CGCAGGTATCGCAAAACGGTGCTGGAAAAGCGTCAGGCTGGGAATCCCCCGGCAAGGAACGCTGTCCTTC
GAGTAGATGTGATATGTACCTGACCATGGACCTGCCCGACGAGTGCCTTATCATTGTGAACAAGGCTGAT
GAGTTCGATCGTATGTTATACCATCTGCAGCAGGAGTGCGTCATATACCTGGATTCTGAATGGATGCAGA
GCGTGTGCGGAGACAATCAGCTGTGCGTGCTACAGATCGCCACCGGCCACAATGTCTACCTGATCGATTG
CCTGGCGCGGGAGAGCTTACGCTCGGAACACTGGCGCTTGCTGGGCGCGAATATCTTTAATAACGTGAAC
ATCCGTAAGGTGGGGTTCTCTATGGTCAGTGATCTCAGTGTATTGCAGCGGTCACTGCCCCTGCAACTGC
GCCTTCAAATGCCTCACCACTACTTGGACCTTCGCAATCTCTGGTTGGAGTTAAAAAAGCAGCGCTTCGG
CGTTGAACTTCCCTTCGGCAATGTTAACCGGGCAGGAGACGCCCTTACGGATCTCTCATTGGCATGCCTT
GGCAAGAAACTGAACAAATCAAACCAGTGCTCAAACTGGGCCAATAGACCGCTGCGTCGCGAGCAGATTC
TTTATGCAGCCATCGATGCGCGGTGTTTGATGCTGATCTACAACACGCTCATTGAACGCGTGTCCTTCAT
ACAAGCGGTTATCGAAAAGAGCATCGCCAGCAATAACTTTCTCAGGCGGGGTGCCCATGTTAAGTGAAAG
GGTGGGCGCGCCGACCCAGCTTTCTTGTACAAAGTGGTGACGTAAGCTAGCAGGATCTTTGTGAAGGAAC
CTTACTTCTGTGGTGTGACATAATTGGACAAACTACCTACAGAGATTTAAAGCTCTAAGGTAAATATAAA
ATTTTTAAGTGTATAATGTGTTAAACTACTGATTCTAATTGTTTGTGTATTTTAGATTCCAACCTATGGA
ACTGATGAATGGGAGCAGTGGTGGAATGCCTTTAATGAGGAAAACCTGTTTTGCTCAGAAGAAATGCCAT
CTAGTGATGATGAGGCTACTGCTGACTCTCAACATTCTACTCCTCCAAAAAAGAAGAGAAAGGTAGAAGA
CCCCAAGGACTTTCCTTCAGAATTGCTAAGTTTTTTGAGTCATGCTGTGTTTAGTAATAGAACTCTTGCT
TGCTTTGCTATTTACACCACAAAGGAAAAAGCTGCACTGCTATACAAGAAAATTATGGAAAAATATTCTG
TAACCTTTATAAGTAGGCATAACAGTTATAATCATAACATACTGTTTTTTCTTACTCCACACAGGCATAG
AGTGTCTGCTATTAATAACTATGCTCAAAAATTGTGTACCTTTAGCTTTTTAATTTGTAAAGGGGTTAAT
AAGGAATATTTGATGTATAGTGCCTTGACTAGAGATCATAATCAGCCATACCACATTTGTAGAGGTTTTA
CTTGCTTTAAAAAACCTCCCACACCTCCCCCTGAACCTGAAACATAAAATGAATGCAATTGTTGTTGTTA
ACTTGTTTATTGCAGCTTATAATGGTTACAAATAAAGCAATAGCATCACAAATTTCACAAATAAAGCATT
TTTTTCACTGCATTCTAGTTGTGGTTTGTCCAAACTCATCAATGTATCTTATCATGTCTGGATCCCGTTT
AAACTACGCGTAATTCAAACAGGGTTCTGGCGTCGTTCTCGTACTGTTTTCCCCAGGCCAGTGCTTTAGC
GTTATTGAAAAAGGAAGAGTATGAGTATTCAACATTTCCGTGTCGCCCTTATTCCCTTTTTTGCGGCATT
TTGCCTTCCTGTTTTTGCTCACCCAGAAACGCTGGTGAAAGTAAAAGATGCTGAAGATCAGTTGGGTGCA
CGAGTGGGTTACATCGAACTGGATCTCAACAGCGGTAAGATCCTTGAGAGTTTTCGCCCCGAAGAACGTT
TTCCAATGATGAGCACTTTTAAAGTTCTGCTATGTGGCGCGGTATTATCCCGTATTGACGCCGGGCAAGA
GCAACTCGGTCGCCGCATACACTATTCTCAGAATGACTTGGTTGAGTACTCACCAGTCACAGAAAAGCAT
CTTACGGATGGCATGACAGTAAGAGAATTATGCAGTGCTGCCATAACCATGAGTGATAACACTGCGGCCA
ACTTACTTCTGACAACGATCGGAGGACCGAAGGAGCTAACCGCTTTTTTGCACAACATGGGGGATCATGT
AACTCGCCTTGATCGTTGGGAACCGGAGCTGAATGAAGCCATACCAAACGACGAGCGTGACACCACGATG
CCTGTAGCAATGGCAACAACGTTGCGCAAACTATTAACTGGCGAACTACTTACTCTAGCTTCCCGGCAAC
AATTAATAGACTGGATGGAGGCGGATAAAGTTGCAGGACCACTTCTGCGCTCGGCCCTTCCGGCTGGCTG
GTTTATTGCTGATAAATCTGGAGCCGGTGAGCGTGGGTCTCGCGGTATCATTGCAGCACTGGGGCCAGAT
GGTAAGCCCTCCCGTATCGTAGTTATCTACACGACGGGGAGTCAGGCAACTATGGATGAACGAAATAGAC
AGATCGCTGAGATAGGTGCCTCACTGATTAAGCATTGGTAACTGTCAGACCAAGTTTACTCATATATACT
TTAGATTGATTTAAAACTTCATTTTTAATTTAAAAGGATCTAGGTGAAGATCCTTTTTGATAATCTCATG
ACCAAAATCCCTTAACGTGAGTTTTCGTTCCACTGAGCGTCAGACCCCGTAGAAAAGATCAAAGGATCTT
CTTGAGATCCTTTTTTTCTGCGCGTAATCTGCTGCTTGCAAACAAAAAAACCACCGCTACCAGCGGTGGT
TTGTTTGCCGGATCAAGAGCTACCAACTCTTTTTCCGAAGGTAACTGGCTTCAGCAGAGCGCAGATACCA
AATACTGTTCTTCTAGTGTAGCCGTAGTTAGGCCACCACTTCAAGAACTCTGTAGCACCGCCTACATACC
TCGCTCTGCTAATCCTGTTACCAGTGGCTGCTGCCAGTGGCGATAAGTCGTGTCTTACCGGGTTGGACTC
AAGACGATAGTTACCGGATAAGGCGCAGCGGTCGGGCTGAACGGGGGGTTCGTGCACACAGCCCAGCTTG
GAGCGAACGACCTACACCGAACTGAGATACCTACAGCGTGAGCTATGAGAAAGCGCCACGCTTCCCGAAG
GGAGAAAGGCGGACAGGTATCCGGTAAGCGGCAGGGTCGGAACAGGAGAGCGCACGAGGGAGCTTCCAGG
GGGAAACGCCTGGTATCTTTATAGTCCTGTCGGGTTTCGCCACCTCTGACTTGAGCGTCGATTTTTGTGA
TGCTCGTCAGGGGGGCGGAGCCTATGGAAAAACGCCAGCAACGCGGCCTTTTTACGGTTCCTGGCCTTTT
GCTGGCCTTTTGCTCACATGTTCTTTCCTGCGTTATCCCCTGATTCTGTGGATAACCGTATTACCGCCTT
TGAGTGAGCTGATACCGCTCGCCGCAGCCGAACGACCGAGCGCAGCGAGTCAGTGAGCGAGGAAGCGGAA
GA
Features (pLannotate 1.2.2; 21 found; start..end, strand, type, name):
      1..54      +  CDS            lacI (fragment): lac repressor; lacI; The lac repressor binds to the lac operator to inhibit transcription in E. coli. This inhibition can be relieved by adding lactose or isopropyl-β-D-thiogalactopyranoside (IPTG).
    140..2649    +  promoter       Ac5 promoter: Drosophila melanogaster actin 5C promoter
   2767..2832    +  CDS            3xFLAG: three tandem FLAG® epitope tags, followed by an enterokinase cleavage site
   2857..2886    +  CDS            Myc: Myc (human c-Myc proto-oncogene) epitope tag
   2896..2925    +  CDS            Myc: Myc (human c-Myc proto-oncogene) epitope tag
   2935..2964    +  CDS            Myc: Myc (human c-Myc proto-oncogene) epitope tag
   2974..3003    +  CDS            Myc: Myc (human c-Myc proto-oncogene) epitope tag
   3013..3042    +  CDS            Myc: Myc (human c-Myc proto-oncogene) epitope tag
   3076..3105    +  CDS            Myc: Myc (human c-Myc proto-oncogene) epitope tag
   3118..3142    +  protein_bind   attB1: mutant version of attB; recombination site for the Gateway® BP reaction BP Clonase™
   3163..5034    +  CDS            Nbr: MUT7_DROME - Experimental evidence at protein level: Swiss-Prot protein existence level 1. Possesses 3'-5' exoribonuclease activity. Required for 3'-end trimming of AGO1-bound miRNAs, in particular multiple-isoform miRNAs, which represents a critical step in miRNA maturation. From Drosophila melanogaster (Fruit fly).
   5054..5078    -  protein_bind   attB2: mutant version of attB; recombination site for the Gateway® BP reaction BP Clonase™
   5094..5168    +  CDS            small t antigen (fragment): SV40 (simian virus 40) small t antigen
   5170..5235    +  intron         small t intron: SV40 (simian virus 40) small t antigen intron
   5365..5385    +  CDS            SV40 NLS: nuclear localization signal of SV40 (simian virus 40) large T antigen
   5704..5787    +  CDS            large T antigen (fragment): large T antigen from SV40 (simian virus 40)
   5810..5944    +  polyA_signal   SV40 poly(A) signal: SV40 polyadenylation signal
   5962..6024    -  CDS            Exo (fragment): 5' to 3' double-stranded DNA exonuclease in the λ Red system; exo; creates 3' single-stranded DNA tails
   6023..6040    +  promoter       AmpR promoter (fragment): bla
   6041..6901    +  CDS            AmpR: β-lactamase; bla; confers resistance to ampicillin, carbenicillin, and related antibiotics
   7072..7660    +  rep_origin     ori: high-copy-number ColE1/pMB1/pBR322/pUC origin of replication
