[The description below was written by a language model from this plasmid's Addgene catalogue record and pLannotate feature annotations shown in this document.]
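Description:
pAFMW-Nbr[K187A] is an insect expression plasmid, about 7.8 kb, built on the Gateway-compatible pAFMW backbone for producing an epitope-tagged Nibbler variant in Drosophila S2 cells. It is propagated in E. coli through a high-copy ColE1/pUC-type origin of replication and selected with ampicillin via the β-lactamase (AmpR) gene. No insect-cell selection marker is annotated or recorded.

Expression is driven by the Drosophila melanogaster actin 5C (Ac5) promoter, a strong constitutive promoter commonly used in S2 cells. Downstream of it lies an N-terminal tag module consisting of a 3xFLAG epitope followed by six annotated Myc epitope repeats. This is followed by an attB1 site, the Nibbler (Nbr, CG9247) coding sequence, and an attB2 site. The attB sites are the scars of Gateway recombination, the recorded cloning method, by which the insert was transferred into the destination vector in frame with the tags. The transcript is completed by SV40-derived 3' sequences, including the small t antigen intron and the SV40 polyadenylation signal. The annotated small t, large T and NLS fragments in this region are part of that SV40 segment rather than intended coding elements. The short lacI and λ Exo fragments are likewise probably backbone remnants or annotation matches.

Nibbler is a 3'-5' exoribonuclease required for 3'-end trimming of AGO1-bound microRNAs during their maturation. This version carries a lysine-to-alanine substitution at residue 187 (K187A). It belongs to a set of Flag-tagged Nibbler variants made for structure-function analysis of miRNA trimming, where the tags allow detection or immunopurification of the mutant protein. The record does not state the specific functional effect of the K187A change.
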