Addgene plasmid #188593: pAFMW-Nbr[K187A]
Purpose: Flag-tagged Nibbler variants expression in Drosophila S2 cells
Depositing lab: Stefan Ameres. Depositing organization: Institut fuer Molekulare Biotechnologie (IMBA). Publication: Structure-function analysis of microRNA 3'-end trimming by Nibbler. Xie W, Sowemimo I, Hayashi R, Wang J, Burkard TR, Brennecke J, Ameres SL, Patel DJ. Proc Natl Acad Sci U S A. 2020 Dec 1;117(48):30370-30379. doi: 10.1073/pnas.2018156117. Epub 2020 Nov 16. PubMed 33199607.
Backbone
  Vector backbone: pAFMW
  Vector type: Insect Expression
Growth in bacteria
  Bacterial resistance: Ampicillin, 100 μg/mL
  Growth temperature: 37°C
  Growth strain: DH5alpha
  Copy number: Unknown
Gene/Insert
  Gene/Insert name: Nibbler
  Species: D. melanogaster (fly)
  Mutation: K187A [AAA=> GCA]
  Entrez Gene: Nbr (a.k.a. Dmel_CG9247, CG9247, Dmel\CG9247, nbr)
  Tag / fusion protein: FLAG-Myc (N terminal on insert)
  Cloning method: Gateway Cloning
Terms and licenses: Academic/Nonprofit Terms; Industry Terms: Not Available to Industry
How to cite: pAFMW-Nbr[K187A] was a gift from Stefan Ameres (Addgene plasmid # 188593 ; http://n2t.net/addgene:188593 ; RRID:Addgene_188593)
